>Addgene plasmid #223389 | pYPQAT17 | addgene full sequence | sequence record 454161 | Addgene NGS Result
CTACTTTATGCGACTAAAACACGCGACAAGAAAACGCCAGGAAAAGGGCAGGGCGGCAGCCTGTCGCGTA
ACTTAGGACTTGTGCGACATGTCGTTTTCAGAAGACGGCTGCACTGAACGTCAGAAGCCGACTGCACTAT
AGCAGCGGAGGGGTTGGATCAAAGTACTTTGATCCCGAGGGGAACCCTGTGGTTGGCATGCACATACAAA
TGGACGAACGGATAAACCTTTTCACGCCCTTTTAAATATCCGATTATTCTAATAAACGCTCTTTTCTCTT
AGGTTTACCCGCCAATATATCCTGTCAAACACTGATAGTTTAAACTGAAGGCGGGAAACGACAATCTGAT
CCAAGCTCAAGCTGCTCTAGCATTCGCCATTCAGGCTGCGCAACTGTTGGGAAGGGCGATCGGTGCGGGC
CTCTTCGCTATTACGCCAGCTGGCGAAAGGGGGATGTGCTGCAAGGCGATTAAGTTGGGTAACGCCAGGG
TTTTCCCAGTCACGACGTTGTAAAACGACGGCCAGTGCCAAGCTTGCATGCCTGCAGTGCAGCGTGACCC
GGTCGTGCCCCTCTCTAGAGATAATGAGCATTGCATGTCTAAGTTATAAAAAATTACCACATATTTTTTT
TGTCACACTTGTTTGAAGTGCAGTTTATCTATCTTTATACATATATTTAAACTTTACTCTACGAATAATA
TAATCTATAGTACTACAATAATATCAGTGTTTTAGAGAATCATATAAATGAACAGTTAGACATGGTCTAA
AGGACAATTGAGTATTTTGACAACAGGACTCTACAGTTTTATCTTTTTAGTGTGCATGTGTTCTCCTTTT
TTTTTGCAAATAGCTTCACCTATATAATACTTCATCCATTTTATTAGTACATCCATTTAGGGTTTAGGGT
TAATGGTTTTTATAGACTAATTTTTTTAGTACATCTATTTTATTCTATTTTAGCCTCTAAATTAAGAAAA
CTAAAACTCTATTTTAGTTTTTTTATTTAATAATTTAGATATAAAATAGAATAAAATAAAGTGACTAAAA
ATTAAACAAATACCCTTTAAGAAATTAAAAAAACTAAGGAAACATTTTTCTTGTTTCGAGTAGATAATGC
CAGCCTGTTAAACGCCGTCGACGAGTCTAACGGACACCAACCAGCGAACCAGCAGCGTCGCGTCGGGCCA
AGCGAAGCAGACGGCACGGCATCTCTGTCGCTGCCTCTGGACCCCTCTCGAGAGTTCCGCTCCACCGTTG
GACTTGCTCCGCTGTCGGCATCCAGAAATTGCGTGGCGGAGCGGCAGACGTGAGCCGGCACGGCAGGCGG
CCTCCTCCTCCTCTCACGGCACCGGCAGCTACGGGGGATTCCTTTCCCACCGCTCCTTCGCTTTCCCTTC
CTCGCCCGCCGTAATAAATAGACACCCCCTCCACACCCTCTTTCCCCAACCTCGTGTTGTTCGGAGCGCA
CACACACACAACCAGATCTCCCCCAAATCCACCCGTCGGCACCTCCGCTTCAAGGTACGCCGCTCGTCCY
CCCCCCCCCCCCCCTCTCTACCTTCTCTAGATCGGCGTTCCGGTCCATGGTTAGGGCCCGGTAGTTCTAC
TTCTGTTCATGTTTGTGTTAGATCCGTGTTTGTGTTAGATCCGTGCTGCTAGCGTTCGTACACGGATGCG
ACCTGTACGTCAGACACGTTCTGATTGCTAACTTGCCAGTGTTTCTCTTTGGGGAATCCTGGGATGGCTC
TAGCCGTTCCGCAGACGGGATCGATTTCATGATTTTTTTTGTTTCGTTGCATAGGGTTTGGTTTGCCCTT
TTCCTTTATTTCAATATATGCCGTGCACTTGTTTGTCGGGTCATCTTTTCATGCTTTTTTTTGTCTTGGT
TGTGATGATGTGGTCTGGTTGGGCGGTCGTTCTAGATCGGAGTAGAATTAATTCTGTTTCAAACTACCTG
GTGGATTTATTAATTTTGGATCTGTATGTGTGTGCCATACATATTCATAGTTACGAATTGAAGATGATGG
ATGGAAATATCGATCTAGGATAGGTATACATGTTGATGCGGGTTTTACTGATGCATATACAGAGATGCTT
TTTGTTCGCTTGGTTGTGATGATGTGGTGTGGTTGGGCGGTCGTTCATTCGTTCTAGATCGGAGTAGAAT
ACTGTTTCAAACTACCTGGTGTATTTATTAATTTTGGAACTGTATGTGTGTGTCATACATCTTCATAGTT
ACGAGTTTAAGATGGATGGAAATATCGATCTAGGATAGGTATACATGTTGATGTGGGTTTTACTGATGCA
TATACATGATGGCATATGCAGCATCTATTCATATGCTCTAACCTTGAGTACCTATCTATTATAATAAACA
AGTATGTTTTATAATTATTTTGATCTTGATATACTTGGATGATGGCATATGCAGCAGCTATATGTGGATT
TTTTTAGCCCTGCCTTCATACGCTATTTATTTGCTTGGTACTGTTTCTTTTGTCGATGCTCACCCTGTTG
TTTGGTGTTACTTCTGCAGGTCGACTCTAGAGGATCCCCTCGAGGCGCGCCAAGCTATCAAACAAGTTTG
TACAAAAAAGCAGGCTCCGAATTCGCCCTTCATGGAGGCCTCTCCGGCTTCAGGTCCTCGCCATCTCATG
GACCCCCATATCTTTACCTCCAATTTCAATAACGGCATTGGCAGGCACAAGACATACCTCTGTTATGAGG
TCGAGCGGCTCGATAACGGAACCTCAGTGAAGATGGACCAACACAGGGGTTTCCTTCATAACCAAGCGAA
AAATCTCCTTTGCGGTTTCTATGGGCGGCACGCGGAGCTGAGATTCTTGGATTTGGTCCCGAGCCTCCAG
CTGGATCCCGCGCAAATATACCGCGTCACTTGGTTCATATCATGGAGCCCGTGCTTTAGCTGGGGGTGTG
CCGGTGAGGTTCGCGCGTTCCTCCAGGAAAACACCCATGTTCGCCTCCGGATTTTCGCAGCGAGGATTTT
CGACTATGATCCACTTTACAAAGAGGCCCTCCAAATGCTTAGAGATGCTGGGGCTCAAGTTTCAATTATG
ACATACGACGAGTTTAAGCATTGTTGGGACACTTTTGTCGATCATCAGGGTTGTCCCTTCCAGCCGTGGG
ATGGTCTTGATGAGCATTCGCAAGCTTTGAGTGGCAGGCTTCGCGCGATACTTCAGAACCAGGGTAACTC
AGGTTCTGAGACGCCTGGCACAAGTGAGTCAGCAACACCCGAGTCCACCATGGATTACAAGGACCACGAC
GGGGATTACAAGGACCACGACATTGATTACAAGGATGATGATGACAAGATGGCTCCGAAGAAGAAGAGGA
AGGTTGGCATCCACGGGGTGCCAGCTGCTGACAAGAAGTACTCGATCGGCCTCGCTATTGGGACTAACTC
TGTTGGCTGGGCCGTGATCACCGACGAGTACAAGGTGCCCTCAAAGAAGTTCAAGGTCCTGGGCAACACC
GATCGGCATTCCATCAAGAAGAATCTCATTGGCGCTCTCCTGTTCGACAGCGGCGAGACGGCTGAGGCTA
CGCGGCTCAAGCGCACCGCCCGCAGGCGGTACACGCGCAGGAAGAATCGCATCTGCTACCTGCAGGAGAT
TTTCTCCAACGAGATGGCGAAGGTTGACGATTCTTTCTTCCACAGGCTGGAGGAGTCATTCCTCGTGGAG
GAGGATAAGAAGCACGAGCGGCATCCAATCTTCGGCAACATTGTCGACGAGGTTGCCTACCACGAGAAGT
ACCCTACGATCTACCATCTGCGGAAGAAGCTCGTGGACTCCACAGATAAGGCGGACCTCCGCCTGATCTA
CCTCGCTCTGGCCCACATGATTAAGTTCAGGGGCCATTTCCTGATCGAGGGGGATCTCAACCCGGACAAT
AGCGATGTTGACAAGCTGTTCATCCAGCTCGTGCAGACGTACAACCAGCTCTTCGAGGAGAACCCCATTA
ATGCGTCAGGCGTCGACGCGAAGGCTATCCTGTCCGCTAGGCTCTCGAAGTCTCGGCGCCTCGAGAACCT
GATCGCCCAGCTGCCGGGCGAGAAGAAGAACGGCCTGTTCGGGAATCTCATTGCGCTCAGCCTGGGGCTC
ACGCCCAACTTCAAGTCGAATTTCGATCTCGCTGAGGACGCCAAGCTGCAGCTCTCCAAGGACACATACG
ACGATGACCTGGATAACCTCCTGGCCCAGATCGGCGATCAGTACGCGGACCTGTTCCTCGCTGCCAAGAA
TCTGTCGGACGCCATCCTCCTGTCTGATATTCTCAGGGTGAACACCGAGATTACGAAGGCTCCGCTCTCA
GCCTCCATGATCAAGCGCTACGACGAGCACCATCAGGATCTGACCCTCCTGAAGGCGCTGGTCAGGCAGC
AGCTCCCCGAGAAGTACAAGGAGATCTTCTTCGATCAGTCGAAGAACGGCTACGCTGGGTACATTGACGG
CGGGGCCTCTCAGGAGGAGTTCTACAAGTTCATCAAGCCGATTCTGGAGAAGATGGACGGCACGGAGGAG
CTGCTGGTGAAGCTCAATCGCGAGGACCTCCTGAGGAAGCAGCGGACATTCGATAACGGCAGCATCCCAC
ACCAGATTCATCTCGGGGAGCTGCACGCTATCCTGAGGAGGCAGGAGGACTTCTACCCTTTCCTCAAGGA
TAACCGCGAGAAGATCGAGAAGATTCTGACTTTCAGGATCCCGTACTACGTCGGCCCACTCGCTAGGGGC
AACTCCCGCTTCGCTTGGATGACCCGCAAGTCAGAGGAGACGATCACGCCGTGGAACTTCGAGGAGGTGG
TCGACAAGGGCGCTAGCGCTCAGTCGTTCATCGAGAGGATGACGAATTTCGACAAGAACCTGCCAAATGA
GAAGGTGCTCCCTAAGCACTCGCTCCTGTACGAGTACTTCACAGTCTACAACGAGCTGACTAAGGTGAAG
TATGTGACCGAGGGCATGAGGAAGCCGGCTTTCCTGTCTGGGGAGCAGAAGAAGGCCATCGTGGACCTCC
TGTTCAAGACCAACCGGAAGGTCACGGTTAAGCAGCTCAAGGAGGACTACTTCAAGAAGATTGAGTGCTT
CGATTCGGTCGAGATCTCTGGCGTTGAGGACCGCTTCAACGCCTCCCTGGGGACCTACCACGATCTCCTG
AAGATCATTAAGGATAAGGACTTCCTGGACAACGAGGAGAATGAGGATATCCTCGAGGACATTGTGCTGA
CACTCACTCTGTTCGAGGACCGGGAGATGATCGAGGAGCGCCTGAAGACTTACGCCCATCTCTTCGATGA
CAAGGTCATGAAGCAGCTCAAGAGGAGGAGGTACACCGGCTGGGGGAGGCTGAGCAGGAAGCTCATCAAC
GGCATTCGGGACAAGCAGTCCGGGAAGACGATCCTCGACTTCCTGAAGAGCGATGGCTTCGCGAACCGCA
ATTTCATGCAGCTGATTCACGATGACAGCCTCACATTCAAGGAGGATATCCAGAAGGCTCAGGTGAGCGG
CCAGGGGGACTCGCTGCACGAGCATATCGCGAACCTCGCTGGCTCGCCAGCTATCAAGAAGGGGATTCTG
CAGACCGTGAAGGTTGTGGACGAGCTGGTGAAGGTCATGGGCAGGCACAAGCCTGAGAACATCGTCATTG
AGATGGCCCGGGAGAATCAGACCACGCAGAAGGGCCAGAAGAACTCACGCGAGAGGATGAAGAGGATCGA
GGAGGGCATTAAGGAGCTGGGGTCCCAGATCCTCAAGGAGCACCCGGTGGAGAACACGCAGCTGCAGAAT
GAGAAGCTCTACCTGTACTACCTCCAGAATGGCCGCGATATGTATGTGGACCAGGAGCTGGATATTAACA
GGCTCAGCGATTACGACGTCGATCATATCGTTCCACAGTCATTCCTGAAGGATGACTCCATTGACAACAA
GGTCCTCACCAGGTCGGACAAGAACCGGGGCAAGTCTGATAATGTTCCTTCAGAGGAGGTCGTTAAGAAG
ATGAAGAACTACTGGCGCCAGCTCCTGAATGCCAAGCTGATCACGCAGCGGAAGTTCGATAACCTCACAA
AGGCTGAGAGGGGCGGGCTCTCTGAGCTGGACAAGGCGGGCTTCATCAAGAGGCAGCTGGTCGAGACACG
GCAGATCACTAAGCACGTTGCGCAGATTCTCGACTCACGGATGAACACTAAGTACGATGAGAATGACAAG
CTGATCCGCGAGGTGAAGGTCATCACCCTGAAGTCAAAGCTCGTCTCCGACTTCAGGAAGGATTTCCAGT
TCTACAAGGTTCGGGAGATCAACAATTACCACCATGCCCATGACGCGTACCTGAACGCGGTGGTCGGCAC
AGCTCTGATCAAGAAGTACCCAAAGCTCGAGAGCGAGTTCGTGTACGGGGACTACAAGGTTTACGATGTG
AGGAAGATGATCGCCAAGTCGGAGCAGGAGATTGGCAAGGCTACCGCCAAGTACTTCTTCTACTCTAACA
TTATGAATTTCTTCAAGACAGAGATCACTCTGGCCAATGGCGAGATCCGGAAGCGCCCCCTCATCGAGAC
GAACGGCGAGACGGGGGAGATCGTGTGGGACAAGGGCAGGGATTTCGCGACCGTCAGGAAGGTTCTCTCC
ATGCCACAAGTGAATATCGTCAAGAAGACAGAGGTCCAGACTGGCGGGTTCTCTAAGGAGTCAATTCTGC
CTAAGCGGAACAGCGACAAGCTCATCGCCCGCAAGAAGGACTGGGATCCGAAGAAGTACGGCGGGTTCGA
CAGCCCCACTGTGGCCTACTCGGTCCTGGTTGTGGCGAAGGTTGAGAAGGGCAAGTCCAAGAAGCTCAAG
AGCGTGAAGGAGCTGCTGGGGATCACGATTATGGAGCGCTCCAGCTTCGAGAAGAACCCGATCGATTTCC
TGGAGGCGAAGGGCTACAAGGAGGTGAAGAAGGACCTGATCATTAAGCTCCCCAAGTACTCACTCTTCGA
GCTGGAGAACGGCAGGAAGCGGATGCTGGCTTCCGCTGGCGAGCTGCAGAAGGGGAACGAGCTGGCTCTG
CCGTCCAAGTATGTGAACTTCCTCTACCTGGCCTCCCACTACGAGAAGCTCAAGGGCAGCCCCGAGGACA
ACGAGCAGAAGCAGCTGTTCGTCGAGCAGCACAAGCATTACCTCGACGAGATCATTGAGCAGATTTCCGA
GTTCTCCAAGCGCGTGATCCTGGCCGACGCGAATCTGGATAAGGTCCTCTCCGCGTACAACAAGCACCGC
GACAAGCCAATCAGGGAGCAGGCTGAGAATATCATTCATCTCTTCACCCTGACGAACCTCGGCGCCCCTG
CTGCTTTCAAGTACTTCGACACAACTATCGATCGCAAGAGGTACACAAGCACTAAGGAGGTCCTGGACGC
GACCCTCATCCACCAGTCGATTACCGGCCTCTACGAGACGCGCATCGACCTGTCTCAGCTCGGGGGCGAC
AAGCGGCCAGCGGCGACGAAGAAGGCGGGGCAGGCGAAGAAGAAGAAGGGAGACGGATCAGGCGGGTCAA
CAAACCTCAGTGACATCATAGAGAAGGAAACTGGTAAGCAACTGGTTATTCAAGAGAGCATTCTGATGCT
CCCTGAGGAAGTCGAGGAAGTTATAGGAAACAAGCCTGAGAGCGATATACTCGTGCATACGGCGTATGAC
GAGAGCACGGATGAAAATGTGATGCTCTTGACCAGCGATGCGCCAGAATATAAACCCTGGGCACTGGTTA
TTCAGGACTCTAACGGGGAAAATAAAATCAAGATGCTCTCAGGTGGCTCCCCAAAGAAGAAACGCAAGGT
TTAGTGGCGGCCGCCGACGTCCGATCGTTCAAACATTTGGCAATAAAGTTTCTTAAGATTGAATCCTGTT
GCCGGTCTTGCGATGATTATCATATAATTTCTGTTGAATTACGTTAAGCATGTAATAATTAACATGTAAT
GCATGACGTTATTTATGAGATGGGTTTTTATGATTAGAGTCCCGCAATTATACATTTAATACGCGATAGA
AAACAAAATATAGCGCGCAAACTAGGATAAATTATCGCGCGCGGTGTCATCTATGTTACTAGATCGGGAA
TTGATCCCCCCTCGACAGCTTCCGGAAAGGGCGAATTCGCAACTTTGTATACAAAAGTTGCCCCATGGCG
TTCCCTCTAGATAACGCAGGATCCTAAAGGGATCTTTAAACATACGAACAGATCACTTAAAGTTCTTCTG
AAGCAACTTAAAGTTATCAGGCATGCATGGATCTTGGAGGAATCAGATGTGCAGTCAGGGACCATAGCAC
AGGACAGGCGTCTTCTACTGGTGCTACCAGCAAATGCTGGAAGCCGGGAACACTGGGTACGTTGGAAACC
ACGTGATGTGGAGTAAGATAAACTGTAGGAGAAAAGCATTTCGTAGTGGGCCATGAAGCCTTTCAGGACA
TGTATTGCAGTATGGGCCGGCCCATTACGCAATTGGACGACAACAAAGACTAGTATTAGTACCACCTCGG
CTATCCACATAGATCAAAGCTGGTTTAAAAGAGTTGTGCAGATGATCCGTGGCAGAGACCGGCGCCGCTA
CAGGGCGCGTCCCATTCGCCATTCAGGCTGCGCAACTGTTGGGAAGGGCGATCGGTGCGGGCCTCTTCGC
TATTACGCCAGCTGGCGAAAGGGGGATGTGCTGCAAGGCGATTAAGTTGGGTAACGCCAGGGTTTTCCCA
GTCACGACGTTGTAAAACGACGGCCAGTGAGCGCGCGTAATACGACTCACTATAGGGCGAATTGGGTACC
GGGCCCCCCCTCGAGGTCCTCCAGCTTTTGTTCCCTTTAGTGAGGGTTAATTGCGCGCTTGGCGTAATCA
TGGTCATAGCTGTTTCCTGTGTGAAATTGTTATCCGCTCACAATTCCACACAACATACGAGCCGGAAGCA
TAAAGTGTAAAGCCTGGGGTGCCTAATGAGTGAGCTAACTCACATTAATTGCGTTGCGCTCACTGCCCGC
TTTCCACCGGTGGTCTCTGTTTTAGAGCTAGAAATAGCAAGTTAAAATAAGGCTAGTCCGTTATCAACTT
GAAAAAGTGGCACCGAGTCGGTGCTTTTTTTGTCCCTTCGAAGGGCAATTCTGCAGATATCCATCACACT
GGCGGCCGCTCGAGGTCGAGGGTATCGATAAGCTTGAATTCGACCCAGCTTTCTTGTACAAAGTGGTTCG
ATAATTCTTAATTAACTAGTTCTAGAGCGGCCGCCACCGCGGTGGAGCTCGAATTCGTAATCATGTCATA
GCTGTTTCCTGTGTGAAATTGTTATCCGCTCACAATTCCACACAACATACGAGCCGGAAGCATAAAGTGT
AAAGCCTGGGGTGCCTAATGAGTGAGCTAACTCACATTAATTGCGTTGCGCTCACTGCCCGCTTTCCAGT
CGGGAAACCTGTCGTGCCAGCTGCATTAATGAATCGGCCAACGCGCGGGGAGAGGCGGTTTGCGTATTGG
CTAGAGCAGCTTGCCAACATGGTGGAGCACGACACTCTCGTCTACTCCAAGAATATCAAAGATACAGTCT
CAGAAGACCAAAGGGCTATTGAGACTTTTCAACAAAGGGTAATATCGGGAAACCTCCTCGGATTCCATTG
CCCAGCTATCTGTCACTTCATCAAAAGGACAGTAGAAAAGGAAGGTGGCACCTACAAATGCCATCATTGC
GATAAAGGAAAGGCTATCGTTCAAGATGCCTCTGCCGACAGTGGTCCCAAAGATGGACCCCCACCCACGA
GGAGCATCGTGGAAAAAGAAGACGTTCCAACCACGTCTTCAAAGCAAGTGGATTGATGTGAACATGGTGG
AGCACGACACTCTCGTCTACTCCAAGAATATCAAAGATACAGTCTCAGAAGACCAAAGGGCTATTGAGAC
TTTTCAACAAAGGGTAATATCGGGAAACCTCCTCGGATTCCATTGCCCAGCTATCTGTCACTTCATCAAA
AGGACAGTAGAAAAGGAAGGTGGCACCTACAAATGCCATCATTGCGATAAAGGAAAGGCTATCGTTCAAG
ATGCCTCTGCCGACAGTGGTCCCAAAGATGGACCCCCACCCACGAGGAGCATCGTGGAAAAAGAAGACGT
TCCAACCACGTCTTCAAAGCAAGTGGATTGATGTGATATCTCCACTGACGTAAGGGATGACGCACAATCC
CACTATCCTTCGCAAGACCCTTCCTCTATATAAGGAAGTTCATTTCATTTGGAGAGGACACGCTGAAATC
ACCAGTCTCTCTCTACAAATCTATCTCTCTCGAGTCTACCATGAGCCCAGAACGACGCCCGGCCGACATC
CGCCGTGCCACCGAGGCGGACATGCCGGCGGTCTGCACCATCGTCAACCACTACATCGAGACAAGCACGG
TCAACTTCCGTACCGAGCCGCAGGAACCGCAGGAGTGGACGGACGACCTCGTCCGTCTGCGGGAGCGCTA
TCCCTGGCTCGTCGCCGAGGTGGACGGCGAGGTCGCCGGCATCGCCTACGCGGGCCCCTGGAAGGCACGC
AACGCCTACGACTGGACGGCCGAGTCGACCGTGTACGTCTCCCCCCGCCACCAGCGGACGGGACTGGGCT
CCACGCTCTACACCCACCTGCTGAAGTCCCTGGAGGCACAGGGCTTCAAGAGCGTGGTCGCTGTCATCGG
GCTGCCCAACGACCCGAGCGTGCGCATGCACGAGGCGCTCGGATATGCCCCCCGCGGCATGCTGCGGGCG
GCCGGCTTCAAGCACGGGAACTGGCATGACGTGGGTTTCTGGCAGCTGGACTTCAGCCTGCCGGTACCGC
CCCGTCCGGTCCTGCCCGTCACCGAGATTTGACTCGAGTTTCTCCATAATAATGTGTGAGTAGTTCCCAG
ATAAGGGAATTAGGGTTCCTATAGGGTTTCGCTCATGTGTTGAGCATATAAGAAACCCTTAGTATGTATT
TGTATTTGTAAAATACTTCTATCAATAAAATTTCTAATTCCTAAAACCAAAATCCAGTACTAAAATCCAG
ATCCCCCGAATTAATTCGGCGTTAATTCAGTACATTAAAAACGTCCGCAATGTGTTATTAAGTTGTCTAA
GCGTCAATTTGTTTACACCACAATATATCCTGCCACCAGCCAGCCAACAGCTCCCCGACCGGCAGCTCGG
CACAAAATCACCACTCGATACAGGCAGCCCATCAGTCCGGGACGGCGTCAGCGGGAGAGCCGTTGTAAGG
CGGCAGACTTTGCTCATGTTACCGATGCTATTCGGAAGAACGGCAACTAAGCTGCCGGGTTTGAAACACG
GATGATCTCGCGGAGGGTAGCATGTTGATTGTAACGATGACAGAGCGTTGCTGCCTGTGATCACCGCGGT
TTCAAAATCGGCTCCGTCGATACTATGTTATACGCCAACTTTGAAAACAACTTTGAAAAAGCTGTTTTCT
GGTATTTAAGGTTTTAGAATGCAAGGAACAGTGAATTGGAGTTCGTCTTGTTATAATTAGCTTCTTGGGG
TATCTTTAAATACTGTAGAAAAGAGGAAGGAAATAATAAATGGCTAAAATGAGAATATCACCGGAATTGA
AAAAACTGATCGAAAAATACCGCTGCGTAAAAGATACGGAAGGAATGTCTCCTGCTAAGGTATATAAGCT
GGTGGGAGAAAATGAAAACCTATATTTAAAAATGACGGACAGCCGGTATAAAGGGACCACCTATGATGTG
GAACGGGAAAAGGACATGATGCTATGGCTGGAAGGAAAGCTGCCTGTTCCAAAGGTCCTGCACTTTGAAC
GGCATGATGGCTGGAGCAATCTGCTCATGAGTGAGGCCGATGGCGTCCTTTGCTCGGAAGAGTATGAAGA
TGAACAAAGCCCTGAAAAGATTATCGAGCTGTATGCGGAGTGCATCAGGCTCTTTCACTCCATCGACATA
TCGGATTGTCCCTATACGAATAGCTTAGACAGCCGCTTAGCCGAATTGGATTACTTACTGAATAACGATC
TGGCCGATGTGGATTGCGAAAACTGGGAAGAAGACACTCCATTTAAAGATCCGCGCGAGCTGTATGATTT
TTTAAAGACGGAAAAGCCCGAAGAGGAACTTGTCTTTTCCCACGGCGACCTGGGAGACAGCAACATCTTT
GTGAAAGATGGCAAAGTAAGTGGCTTTATTGATCTTGGGAGAAGCGGCAGGGCGGACAAGTGGTATGACA
TTGCCTTCTGCGTCCGGTCGATCAGGGAGGATATCGGGGAAGAACAGTATGTCGAGCTATTTTTTGACTT
ACTGGGGATCAAGCCTGATTGGGAGAAAATAAAATATTATATTTTACTGGATGAATTGTTTTAGTACCTA
GAATGCATGACCAAAATCCCTTAACGTGAGTTTTCGTTCCACTGAGCGTCAGACCCCGTAGAAAAGATCA
AAGGATCTTCTTGAGATCCTTTTTTTCTGCGCGTAATCTGCTGCTTGCAAACAAAAAAACCACCGCTACC
AGCGGTGGTTTGTTTGCCGGATCAAGAGCTACCAACTCTTTTTCCGAAGGTAACTGGCTTCAGCAGAGCG
CAGATACCAAATACTGTCCTTCTAGTGTAGCCGTAGTTAGGCCACCACTTCAAGAACTCTGTAGCACCGC
CTACATACCTCGCTCTGCTAATCCTGTTACCAGTGGCTGCTGCCAGTGGCGATAAGTCGTGTCTTACCGG
GTTGGACTCAAGACGATAGTTACCGGATAAGGCGCAGCGGTCGGGCTGAACGGGGGGTTCGTGCACACAG
CCCAGCTTGGAGCGAACGACCTACACCGAACTGAGATACCTACAGCGTGAGCTATGAGAAAGCGCCACGC
TTCCCGAAGGGAGAAAGGCGGACAGGTATCCGGTAAGCGGCAGGGTCGGAACAGGAGAGCGCACGAGGGA
GCTTCCAGGGGGAAACGCCTGGTATCTTTATAGTCCTGTCGGGTTTCGCCACCTCTGACTTGAGCGTCGA
TTTTTGTGATGCTCGTCAGGGGGGCGGAGCCTATGGAAAAACGCCAGCAACGCGGCCTTTTTACGGTTCC
TGGCCTTTTGCTCACATGTTCTTTCCTGCGTTATCCCCTGATTCTGTGGATAACCGTATTACCGCCTTTG
AGTGAGCTGATACCGCTCGCCGCAGCCGAACGACCGAGCGCAGCGAGTCAGTGAGCGAGGAAGCGGAAGA
GCGCCTGATGCGGTATTTTCTCCTTACGCATCTGTGCGGTATTTCACACCGCATATGGTGCACTCTCAGT
ACAATCTGCTCTGATGCCGCATAGTTAAGCCAGTATACACTCCGCTATCGCTACGTGACTGGGTCATGGC
TGCGCCCCGACACCCGCCAACACCCGCTGACGCGCCCTGACGGGCTTGTCTGCTCCCGGCATCCGCTTAC
AGACAAGCTGTGACCGTCTCCGGGAGCTGCATGTGTCAGAGGTTTTCACCGTCATCACCGAAACGCGCGA
GGCAGGGTGCCTTGATGTGGGCGCCGGCGGTCGAGTGGCGACGGCGCGGCTTGTCCGCGCCCTGGTAGAT
TGCCTGGCCGTAGGCCAGCCATTTTTGAGCGGCCAGCGGCCGCGATAGGCCGACGCGAAGCGGCGGGGCG
TAGGGAGCGCAGCGACCGAAGGGTAGGCGCTTTTTGCAGCTCTTCGGCTGTGCGCTGGCCAGACAGTTAT
GCACAGGCCAGGCGGGTTTTAAGAGTTTTAATAAGTTTTAAAGAGTTTTAGGCGGAAAAATCGCCTTTTT
TCTCTTTTATATCAGTCACTTACATGTGTGACCGGTTCCCAATGTACGGCTTTGGGTTCCCAATGTACGG
GTTCCGGTTCCCAATGTACGGCTTTGGGTTCCCAATGTACGTGCTATCCACAGGAAACAGACCTTTTCGA
CCTTTTTCCCCTGCTAGGGCAATTTGCCCTAGCATCTGCTCCGTACATTAGGAACCGGCGGATGCTTCGC
CCTCGATCAGGTTGCGGTAGCGCATGACTAGGATCGGGCCAGCCTGCCCCGCCTCCTCCTTCAAATCGTA
CTCCGGCAGGTCATTTGACCCGATCAGCTTGCGCACGGTGAAACAGAACTTCTTGAACTCTCCGGCGCTG
CCACTGCGTTCGTAGATCGTCTTGAACAACCATCTGGCTTCTGCCTTGCCTGCGGCGCGGCGTGCCAGGC
GGTAGAGAAAACGGCCGATGCCGGGATCGATCAAAAAGTAATCGGGGTGAACCGTCAGCACGTCCGGGTT
CTTGCCTTCTGTGATCTCGCGGTACATCCAATCAGCTAGCTCGATCTCGATGTACTCCGGCCGCCCGGTT
TCGCTCTTTACGATCTTGTAGCGGCTAATCAAGGCTTCACCCTCGGATACCGTCACCAGGCGGCCGTTCT
TGGCCTTCTTCGTACGCTGCATGGCAACGTGCGTGGTGTTTAACCGAATGCAGGTTTCTACCAGGTCGTC
TTTCTGCTTTCCGCCATCGGCTCGCCGGCAGAACTTGAGTACGTCCGCAACGTGTGGACGGAACACGCGG
CCGGGCTTGTCTCCCTTCCCTTCCCGGTATCGGTTCATGGATTCGGTTAGATGGGAAACCGCCATCAGTA
CCAGGTCGTAATCCCACACACTGGCCATGCCGGCCGGCCCTGCGGAAACCTCTACGTGCCCGTCTGGAAG
CTCGTAGCGGATCACCTCGCCAGCTCGTCGGTCACGCTTCGACAGACGGAAAACGGCCACGTCCATGATG
CTGCGACTATCGCGGGTGCCCACGTCATAGAGCATCGGAACGAAAAAATCTGGTTGCTCGTCGCCCTTGG
GCGGCTTCCTAATCGACGGCGCACCGGCTGCCGGCGGTTGCCGGGATTCTTTGCGGATTCGATCAGCGGC
CGCTTGCCACGATTCACCGGGGCGTGCTTCTGCCTCGATGCGTTGCCGCTGGGCGGCCTGCGCGGCCTTC
AACTTCTCCACCAGGTCATCACCCAGCGCCGCGCCGATTTGTACCGGGCCGGATGGTTTGCGACCGCTCA
CGCCGATTCCTCGGGCTTGGGGGTTCCAGTGCCATTGCAGGGCCGGCAGGCAACCCAGCCGCTTACGCCT
GGCCAACCGCCCGTTCCTCCACACATGGGGCATTCCACGGCGTCGGTGCCTGGTTGTTCTTGATTTTCCA
TGCCGCCTCCTTTAGCCGCTAAAATTCATCTACTCATTTATTCATTTGCTCATTTACTCTGGTAGCTGCG
CGATGTATTCAGATAGCAGCTCGGTAATGGTCTTGCCTTGGCGTACCGCGTACATCTTCAGCTTGGTGTG
ATCCTCCGCCGGCAACTGAAAGTTGACCCGCTTCATGGCTGGCGTGTCTGCCAGGCTGGCCAACGTTGCA
GCCTTGCTGCTGCGTGCGCTCGGACGGCCGGCACTTAGCGTGTTTGTGCTTTTGCTCATTTTCTCTTTAC
CTCATTAACTCAAATGAGTTTTGATTTAATTTCAGCGGCCAGCGCCTGGACCTCGCGGGCAGCGTCGCCC
TCGGGTTCTGATTCAAGAACGGTTGTGCCGGCGGCGGCAGTGCCTGGGTAGCTCACGCGCTGCGTGATAC
GGGACTCAAGAATGGGCAGCTCGTACCCGGCCAGCGCCTCGGCAACCTCACCGCCGATGCGCGTGCCTTT
GATCGCCCGCGACACGACAAAGGCCGCTTGTAGCCTTCCATCCGTGACCTCAATGCGCTGCTTAACCAGC
TCCACCAGGTCGGCGGTGGCCCATATGTCGTAAGGGCTTGGCTGCACCGGAATCAGCACGAAGTCGGCTG
CCTTGATCGCGGACACAGCCAAGTCCGCCGCCTGGGGCGCTCCGTCGATCACTACGAAGTCGCGCCGGCC
GATGGCCTTCACGTCGCGGTCAATCGTCGGGCGGTCGATGCCGACAACGGTTAGCGGTTGATCTTCCCGC
ACGGCCGCCCAATCGCGGGCACTGCCCTGGGGATCGGAATCGACTAACAGAACATCGGCCCCGGCGAGTT
GCAGGGCGCGGGCTAGATGGGTTGCGATGGTCGTCTTGCCTGACCCGCCTTTCTGGTTAAGTACAGCGAT
AACCTTCATGCGTTCCCCTTGCGTATTTGTTTATTTACTCATCGCATCATATACGCAGCGACCGCATGAC
GCAAGCTGTTTTACTCAAATACACATCACCTTTTTAGACGGCGGCGCTCGGTTTCTTCAGCGGCCAAGCT
GGCCGGCCAGGCCGCCAGCTTGGCATCAGACAAACCGGCCAGGATTTCATGCAGCCGCACGGTTGAGACG
TGCGCGGGCGGCTCGAACACGTACCCGGCCGCGATCATCTCCGCCTCGATCTCTTCGGTAATGAAAAACG
GTTCGTCCTGGCCGTCCTGGTGCGGTTTCATGCTTGTTCCTCTTGGCGTTCATTCTCGGCGGCCGCCAGG
GCGTCGGCCTCGGTCAATGCGTCCTCACGGAAGGCACCGCGCCGCCTGGCCTCGGTGGGCGTCACTTCCT
CGCTGCGCTCAAGTGCGCGGTACAGGGTCGAGCGATGCACGCCAAGCAGTGCAGCCGCCTCTTTCACGGT
GCGGCCTTCCTGGTCGATCAGCTCGCGGGCGTGCGCGATCTGTGCCGGGGTGAGGGTAGGGCGGGGGCCA
AACTTCACGCCTCGGGCCTTGGCGGCCTCGCGCCCGCTCCGGGTGCGGTCGATGATTAGGGAACGCTCGA
ACTCGGCAATGCCGGCGAACACGGTCAACACCATGCGGCCGGCCGGCGTGGTGGTGTCGGCCCACGGCTC
TGCCAGGCTACGCAGGCCCGCGCCGGCCTCCTGGATGCGCTCGGCAATGTCCAGTAGGTCGCGGGTGCTG
CGGGCCAGGCGGTCTAGCCTGGTCACTGTCACAACGTCGCCAGGGCGTAGGTGGTCAAGCATCCTGGCCA
GCTCCGGGCGGTCGCGCCTGGTGCCGGTGATCTTCTCGGAAAACAGCTTGGTGCAGCCGGCCGCGTGCAG
TTCGGCCCGTTGGTTGGTCAAGTCCTGGTCGTCGGTGCTGACGCGGGCATAGCCCAGCAGGCCAGCGGCG
GCGCTCTTGTTCATGGCGTAATGTCTCCGGTTCTAGTCGCAAGTATT
Features (pLannotate 1.2.2; 39 found; start..end, strand, type, name):
    283..307     -  misc_feature   RB T-DNA repeat: right border repeat from nopaline C58 T-DNA
    373..527     -  CDS            lacZα (fragment): LacZα fragment of β-galactosidase; lacZ fragment
    542..2539    +  promoter       Ubi promoter: maize polyubiquitin gene promoter
   2582..2606    +  protein_bind   attB1: mutant version of attB; recombination site for the Gateway® BP reaction BP Clonase™
   2622..3218    +  CDS            APOBEC3A: ABC3A_HUMAN - Experimental evidence at protein level: Swiss-Prot protein existence level 1. DNA deaminase (cytidine deaminase) with restriction activity against viruses, foreign DNA and mobility of retrotransposons. Exhibits antiviral activity against adeno-associated virus (AAV) and human T- cell leukemia virus type 1 (HTLV-1) and may inhibit the mobility of LTR and non-LTR retrotransposons. Selectively targets single-stranded DNA and can deaminate both methylcytosine and cytosine in foreign DNA. Can induce somatic hypermutation in the nuclear and mitochondrial DNA. May also play a role in th
   3315..3334    +  CDS            2xFLAG (fragment): two tandem FLAG® epitope tags
   3390..7490    +  CDS            cas9: CAS9_STRP1 - Also known as csn1 From Streptococcus pyogenes serotype M1.
   7560..7808    +  CDS            UGI: UNGI_BPPB2 - Experimental evidence at protein level: Swiss-Prot protein existence level 1. This protein binds specifically and reversibly to the host uracil-DNA glycosylase, preventing removal of uracil residues from PBS2 DNA by the host uracil-excision repair system. From Bacillus phage PBS2 (Bacteriophage PBS2).
   7863..8115    +  terminator     NOS terminator: nopaline synthase terminator and poly(A) signal
   8160..8180    +  protein_bind   attB5: mutant version of attB; core recombination site for the Gateway® BP reaction BP Clonase™
   8217..8594    +  promoter       OsU3 promoter: Oryza sativa (rice) snRNA U3 promoter
   8602..8620    -  rep_origin     f1 ori (fragment): f1 bacteriophage origin of replication; arrow indicates direction of (+) strand synthesis
   8625..8780    -  CDS            lacZα (fragment): LacZα fragment of β-galactosidase; lacZ fragment
   8788..8806    +  promoter       T7 promoter: promoter for bacteriophage T7 RNA polymerase
   8815..8838    -  misc_feature   MCS (fragment): pBluescript multiple cloning site
   8854..8872    -  promoter       T3 promoter: promoter for bacteriophage T3 RNA polymerase
   8915..8937    -  protein_bind   lac operator (fragment): The lac repressor binds to the lac operator to inhibit transcription in E. coli. This inhibition can be relieved by adding lactose or isopropyl-β-D-thiogalactopyranoside (IPTG). lac repressor encoded by lacI
   8941..8971    -  promoter       lac promoter: promoter for the E. coli lac operon
   8986..9007    -  protein_bind   CAP binding site: CAP binding activates transcription in the presence of cAMP. E. coli catabolite activator protein
   9049..9124    +  misc_RNA       gRNA scaffold: guide RNA scaffold for the Streptococcus pyogenes CRISPR/Cas9 system
   9179..9207    -  misc_feature   MCS (fragment): pBluescript multiple cloning site
   9213..9237    -  protein_bind   attB2: mutant version of attB; recombination site for the Gateway® BP reaction BP Clonase™
   9255..9290    -  misc_feature   MCS (fragment): pBluescript multiple cloning site
   9327..9349    -  protein_bind   lac operator (fragment): The lac repressor binds to the lac operator to inhibit transcription in E. coli. This inhibition can be relieved by adding lactose or isopropyl-β-D-thiogalactopyranoside (IPTG). lac repressor encoded by lacI
   9353..9383    -  promoter       lac promoter: promoter for the E. coli lac operon
   9398..9419    -  protein_bind   CAP binding site: CAP binding activates transcription in the presence of cAMP. E. coli catabolite activator protein
   9432..9520    -  CDS            lacI (fragment): lac repressor; lacI; The lac repressor binds to the lac operator to inhibit transcription in E. coli. This inhibition can be relieved by adding lactose or isopropyl-β-D-thiogalactopyranoside (IPTG).
   9610..10286   +  promoter       CaMV 35S promoter (enhanced): cauliflower mosaic virus 35S promoter with a duplicated enhancer region
  10331..10879   +  CDS            bar: PAT_STRHY - Experimental evidence at protein level: Swiss-Prot protein existence level 1. Inactivates phosphinothricin (PPT) by transfer of an acetyl group from acetyl CoA. Can also acetylate demethylphosphinothricin but not PTT or glutamate. This enzyme is an effector of phosphinothricin tripeptide (PTT or bialaphos) resistance. From Streptomyces hygroscopicus. Introduced by genetic manipulation and expressed in glufosinate-tolerant maize by Dekalb Genetics.
  10889..11063   +  polyA_signal   CaMV poly(A) signal: cauliflower mosaic virus polyadenylation signal
  11141..11165   -  misc_feature   LB T-DNA repeat: left border repeat from nopaline C58 T-DNA
  11590..12384   +  CDS            KanR: aminoglycoside phosphotransferase; aphA-3; confers resistance to kanamycin
  12471..13059   +  rep_origin     ori: high-copy-number ColE1/pMB1/pBR322/pUC origin of replication
  13234..13374   -  misc_feature   bom: basis of mobility region from pBR322
  13476..13515   -  CDS            rop (fragment): Rop protein, which maintains plasmids at low copy number; rop
  13718..13912   -  rep_origin     pVS1 oriV: origin of replication for the Pseudomonas plasmid pVS1 (Heeb et al., 2000)
  13978..15051   -  CDS            pVS1 RepA: replication protein from the Pseudomonas plasmid pVS1 (Heeb et al., 2000)
  15480..16109   -  CDS            pVS1 StaA: stability protein from the Pseudomonas plasmid pVS1 (Heeb et al., 2000)
  16669..17070   -  CDS            Y4CG_SINFN (fragment): Protein inferred from homology: Swiss-Prot protein existence level 3. From Sinorhizobium fredii (strain NBRC 101917 / NGR234).
