[The description below was written by a language model from this plasmid's Addgene catalogue record and pLannotate feature annotations shown in this document.]
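Description:
pYPQAT17 is a 17.1 kb binary T-DNA vector for Agrobacterium-mediated delivery of a cytosine base editor into monocot plants, with pYPQ166 recorded as its backbone. It carries a high-copy ColE1/pUC-type origin with a bom site for propagation in E. coli. The pVS1 oriV, RepA and StaA functions provide replication and stable maintenance in Agrobacterium. Kanamycin resistance (aphA-3) selects in bacteria. Between the nopaline-type right and left border repeats, an enhanced CaMV 35S promoter drives the bar gene with a CaMV poly(A) signal, giving Basta (phosphinothricin) selection of transformed plant tissue.

The editing cassette, A3A/Y130F-CBE_V01, is transcribed from the maize ubiquitin (ZmUbi1) promoter and terminated by the NOS terminator. It encodes human APOBEC3A carrying the Y130F substitution, fused to the SpCas9 D10A nickase and followed by the phage PBS2 uracil glycosylase inhibitor (UGI). The record lists NLS and 3x FLAG tags, although the annotation detects only a FLAG fragment between the deaminase and Cas9. The deaminase converts cytosines to uracils in the single-stranded DNA exposed by Cas9 binding. The nickase cuts the non-edited strand and UGI blocks uracil excision, which together favour C-to-T outcomes at NGG PAM targets. The record describes the editing window as wide.

A rice OsU3 promoter is paired with the SpCas9 gRNA scaffold. Between them sits a lac promoter/lacZα segment, which looks like a replaceable stuffer for inserting a guide sequence with blue-white screening, though the record does not state this. The attB1, attB5 and attB2 sites are remnants of multisite Gateway assembly. The vector belongs to an all-in-one CRISPR toolbox aimed at large-scale screens in plants.
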