Addgene plasmid #223389: pYPQAT17
Purpose: T-DNA vector for A3A/Y130F-CBE_V01 based C-to-T base editing for monocot plants; NGG PAM; wide working window; A3A/Y130F-CBE_V01 was driven by ZmUbi1 and the sgRNA was driven by OsU3 promoter.
Depositing lab: Yiping Qi. Depositing organization: University of Maryland, College Park. Publication: A comprehensive all-in-one CRISPR toolbox for large-scale screens in plants. Cheng Y, Li G, Qi A, Mandlik R, Pan C, Wang D, Ge S, Qi Y. Plant Cell. 2025 Apr 9:koaf081. doi: 10.1093/plcell/koaf081. PubMed 40202185.
Backbone
  Vector backbone: pYPQ166
  Vector type: Plant Expression, CRISPR
  Selectable markers: Basta
Growth in bacteria
  Bacterial resistance: Kanamycin, 50 μg/mL
  Growth temperature: 37°C
  Growth strain: DH5alpha
  Copy number: High Copy
Gene/Insert
  Gene/Insert name: ZmUbi-hA3A-Y130F-SpCas9-D10A-UGI-OsU3-gRNA scaffold
  Tag / fusion protein: NLS; 3x FLAG
Terms and licenses: Academic/Nonprofit Terms; Industry Terms: Not Available to Industry
How to cite: pYPQAT17 was a gift from Yiping Qi (Addgene plasmid # 223389 ; http://n2t.net/addgene:223389 ; RRID:Addgene_223389)
